Addgene plasmid #134867: pLVX-EF1a-GFP-LaminA-IRES-Hygromycin
Purpose: Expresses EGFP-tagged nuclear envelope marker
Depositing lab: David Andrews. Depositing organization: Sunnybrook Research Institute. Publication: A reference library for assigning protein subcellular localizations by image-based machine learning. Schormann W, Hariharan S, Andrews DW. J Cell Biol. 2020 Mar 2;219(3). pii: 133635. doi: 10.1083/jcb.201904090. PubMed 31968357.
Backbone
  Vector backbone: pLVX-EF1a-IRES-Hygromycin
  Backbone size w/o insert (bp): 9258
  Vector type: Mammalian Expression, Lentiviral
  Selectable markers: Hygromycin
Growth in bacteria
  Bacterial resistance: Ampicillin, 100 μg/mL
  Growth temperature: 37°C
  Growth strain: NEB Stable
  Copy number: High Copy
Gene/Insert
  Gene/Insert name: Lamin A
  Species: H. sapiens (human)
  Insert size (bp): 1995
  Entrez Gene: LMNA (a.k.a. CDCD1, CDDC, CMD1A, CMT2B1, EMD2, FPL, FPLD, FPLD2, HGPS, IDC, LDP1, LFP, LGMD1B, LMN1, LMNC, LMNL1, MADA, PRO1)
  Promoter: EF1a
  Tag / fusion protein: GFP (N terminal on insert)
  Cloning method: Unknown
  Sequencing primers: 5′ aag cgc gat cac atg gtc ctg
Resource information
  A portion of this plasmid was derived from a plasmid made by: GFP-LaminA subcloned from Addgene #17662
Terms and licenses: Academic/Nonprofit Terms; Industry Terms: Not Available to Industry
How to cite: pLVX-EF1a-GFP-LaminA-IRES-Hygromycin was a gift from David Andrews (Addgene plasmid # 134867 ; http://n2t.net/addgene:134867 ; RRID:Addgene_134867)
