[The description below was written by a language model from this plasmid's Addgene catalogue record and pLannotate feature annotations shown in this document.]
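Description:
pLVX-EF1a-GFP-LaminA-IRES-Hygromycin is a lentiviral mammalian expression vector built on the pLVX-EF1a-IRES-Hygromycin backbone, designed to deliver an EGFP-tagged nuclear envelope marker into mammalian cells. In bacteria it is maintained through a high-copy ColE1/pUC-type origin and selected with ampicillin via the β-lactamase gene. The full sequence record is about 12 kb.

The viral portion carries the HIV-1 elements needed for packaging and transduction: LTR sequences flanking the transfer cassette (both annotated by the software as truncated 5' LTRs, with adjacent nef-derived fragments), the Ψ packaging signal running into a partial gag sequence, the Rev response element for Rev-dependent nuclear export of the genomic RNA, and the cPPT/CTS, which aids nuclear import of the reverse-transcribed genome. Between these, the human EF-1α promoter with its intron A sequences drives a single bicistronic transcript. The first open reading frame is EGFP joined through a short polylinker-derived linker to the N terminus of human lamin A (LMNA); the record notes that this fusion was subcloned from an earlier GFP-lamin A plasmid. An EMCV IRES then allows cap-independent translation of the hygromycin resistance gene from the same mRNA, so that drug-resistant cells should also express the fusion. A WPRE downstream enhances transcript stability and expression.

Lamin A incorporates into the nuclear lamina, so the fusion marks the nuclear envelope with green fluorescence. The construct is suited to generating stable, hygromycin-selected cell lines, and it was deposited as part of a set of reference localization markers for image-based, machine-learning classification of protein subcellular localization.
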