Features (pLannotate 1.2.2; 27 found; start..end, strand, type, name):
     25..236     +  promoter       EF-1α core promoter: core promoter for human elongation factor EF-1α
    237..350     +  intron         EF-1α intron A (fragment): intron upstream of the start codon of human EF-1α
    976..1179    +  intron         EF-1α intron A: truncated intron upstream of the start codon of human EF-1α
   1216..1235    -  misc_feature   MCS (fragment): pBluescript multiple cloning site
   1249..1965    +  CDS            EGFP: EGFP is a basic (constitutively fluorescent) green fluorescent protein published in 1996, derived from Aequorea victoria. It is reported to be a rapidly-maturing weak dimer with moderate acid sensitivity.
   1966..2022    +  misc_feature   MCS (fragment): multiple cloning site
   2044..4035    +  CDS            LMNA: LMNA_HUMAN - Also known as LMN1. Experimental evidence at protein level: Swiss-Prot protein existence level 1. Prelamin-A/C can accelerate smooth muscle cell senescence. It acts to disrupt mitosis and induce DNA damage in vascular smooth muscle cells (VSMCs), leading to mitotic failure, genomic instability, and premature senescence. From Homo sapiens (Human).
   4158..4620    +  misc_feature   IRES: internal ribosome entry site (IRES) of the encephalomyocarditis virus (EMCV)
   4658..5678    +  CDS            HygR (fragment): aminoglycoside phosphotransferase from E. coli; aph(4)-Ia; confers resistance to hygromycin
   5692..6280    +  misc_feature   WPRE: woodchuck hepatitis virus posttranscriptional regulatory element
   6297..6815    +  CDS            nef (fragment): NEF_HV1BR - Experimental evidence at protein level: Swiss-Prot protein existence level 1. Extracellular Nef protein targets CD4(+) T-lymphocytes for apoptosis by interacting with CXCR4 surface receptors (PubMed:14990729). From Human immunodeficiency virus type 1 group M subtype B (isolate BRU/LAI) (HIV-1).
   6863..7120    +  LTR            5' LTR (truncated): truncated 5' long terminal repeat (LTR) from HIV-1
   7270..7292    -  protein_bind   lac operator (fragment): The lac repressor binds to the lac operator to inhibit transcription in E. coli. This inhibition can be relieved by adding lactose or isopropyl-β-D-thiogalactopyranoside (IPTG). lac repressor encoded by lacI
   7296..7326    -  promoter       lac promoter: promoter for the E. coli lac operon
   7341..7362    -  protein_bind   CAP binding site: CAP binding activates transcription in the presence of cAMP. E. coli catabolite activator protein
   7375..7467    -  CDS            lacI (fragment): lac repressor; lacI; The lac repressor binds to the lac operator to inhibit transcription in E. coli. This inhibition can be relieved by adding lactose or isopropyl-β-D-thiogalactopyranoside (IPTG).
   7650..8238    -  rep_origin     ori: high-copy-number ColE1/pMB1/pBR322/pUC origin of replication
   8409..9269    -  CDS            AmpR: β-lactamase; bla; confers resistance to ampicillin, carbenicillin, and related antibiotics
   9270..9374    -  promoter       AmpR promoter: bla
   9422..9556    +  polyA_signal   SV40 poly(A) signal: SV40 polyadenylation signal
   9723..10052   +  CDS            nef (fragment): NEF_HV1BR - Experimental evidence at protein level: Swiss-Prot protein existence level 1. Extracellular Nef protein targets CD4(+) T-lymphocytes for apoptosis by interacting with CXCR4 surface receptors (PubMed:14990729). From Human immunodeficiency virus type 1 group M subtype B (isolate BRU/LAI) (HIV-1).
  10100..10357   +  LTR            5' LTR (truncated): truncated 5' long terminal repeat (LTR) from HIV-1
  10404..10529   +  misc_feature   HIV-1 Ψ: packaging signal of human immunodeficiency virus type 1
  10513..10851   +  CDS            HIV-1 gag (fragment): gag protein from human immunodeficiency virus 1; gag
  11026..11259   +  misc_feature   RRE: The Rev response element (RRE) of HIV-1 allows for Rev-dependent mRNA export from the nucleus to the cytoplasm.
  11636..11736   +  CDS            Rev (fragment): human immunodeficiency virus 1 (HIV-1) Rev protein; rev; enhances nuclear export of unspliced and incompletely spliced viral mRNAs
  11751..11866   +  misc_feature   cPPT/CTS: central polypurine tract and central termination sequence of HIV-1 (lacking the first T)
>Addgene plasmid #134867 | pLVX-EF1a-GFP-LaminA-IRES-Hygromycin | addgene full sequence | sequence record 273582 | Addgene NGS Result
CGTGAGGCTCCGGTGCCCGTCAGTGGGCAGAGCGCACATCGCCCACAGTCCCCGAGAAGTTGGGGGGAGG
GGTCGGCAATTGAACCGGTGCCTAGAGAAGGTGGCGCGGGGTAAACTGGGAAAGTGATGTCGTGTACTGG
CTCCGCCTTTTTCCCGAGGGTGGGGGAGAACCGTATATAAGTGCAGTAGTCGCCGTGAACGTTCTTTTTC
GCAACGGGTTTGCCGCCAGAACACAGGTAAGTGCCGTGTGTGGTTCCCGCGGGCCTGGCCTCTTTACGGG
TTATGGCCCTTGCGTGCCTTGAATTACTTCCACGCCCCTGGCTGCAGTACGTGATTCTTGATCCCGAGCT
TCGGGTTGGAAGTGGGTGGGAGAGTTCGAGGCCTTGCGCTTAAGGAGCCCCTTCGCCTCGTGCTTGAGTT
GAGGCCTGGCTTGGGCGCTGGGGCCGCCGCGTGCGAATCTGGTGGCACCTTCGCGCCTGTCTCGCTGCTT
TCGATAAGTCTCTAGCCATTTAAAATTTTTGATGACCTGCTGCGACGCTTTTTTTCTGGCAAGATAGTCT
TGTAAATGCGGGCCAAGATCTGCACACTGGTATTTCGGTTTTTGGGGCCGCGGGCGGCGACGGGGCCCGT
GCGTCCCAGCGCACATGTTCGGCGAGGCGGGGCCTGCGAGCGCGGCCACCGAGAATCGGACGGGGGTAGT
CTCAAGCTGGCCGGCCTGCTCTGGTGCCTGGCCTCGCGCCGCCGTGTATCGCCCCGCCCTGGGCGGCAAG
GCTGGCCCGGTCGGCACCAGTTGCGTGAGCGGAAAGATGGCCGCTTCCCGGCCCTGCTGCAGGGAGCTCA
AAATGGAGGACGCGGCGCTCGGGAGAGCGGGCGGGTGAGTCACCCACACAAAGGAAAAGGGCCTTTCCGT
CCTCAGCCGTCGCTTCATGTGACTCCACGGAGTACCGGGCGCCGTCCAGGCACCTCGATTAGTTCTCGAG
CTTTTGGAGTACGTCGTCTTTAGGTTGGGGGGAGGGGTTTTATGCGATGGAGTTTCCCCACACTGAGTGG
GTGGAGACTGAAGTTAGGCCAGCTTGGCACTTGATGTAATTCTCCTTGGAATTTGCCCTTTTTGAGTTTG
GATCTTGGTTCATTCTCAAGCCTCAGACAGTGGTTCAAAGTTTTTTTCTTCCATTTCAGGTGTCGTGAGG
ATCTATTTCCGGTGAATTCCTCGAGACTAGTTCTAGAGCGGCCGCACCGGTCGCCACCATGGTGAGCAAG
GGCGAGGAGCTGTTCACCGGGGTGGTGCCCATCCTGGTCGAGCTGGACGGCGACGTAAACGGCCACAAGT
TCAGCGTGTCCGGCGAGGGCGAGGGCGATGCCACCTACGGCAAGCTGACCCTGAAGTTCATCTGCACCAC
CGGCAAGCTGCCCGTGCCCTGGCCCACCCTCGTGACCACCCTGACCTACGGCGTGCAGTGCTTCAGCCGC
TACCCCGACCACATGAAGCAGCACGACTTCTTCAAGTCCGCCATGCCCGAAGGCTACGTCCAGGAGCGCA
CCATCTTCTTCAAGGACGACGGCAACTACAAGACCCGCGCCGAGGTGAAGTTCGAGGGCGACACCCTGGT
GAACCGCATCGAGCTGAAGGGCATCGACTTCAAGGAGGACGGCAACATCCTGGGGCACAAGCTGGAGTAC
AACTACAACAGCCACAACGTCTATATCATGGCCGACAAGCAGAAGAACGGCATCAAGGTGAACTTCAAGA
TCCGCCACAACATCGAGGACGGCAGCGTGCAGCTCGCCGACCACTACCAGCAGAACACCCCCATCGGCGA
CGGCCCCGTGCTGCTGCCCGACAACCACTACCTGAGCACCCAGTCCGCCCTGAGCAAAGACCCCAACGAG
AAGCGCGATCACATGGTCCTGCTGGAGTTCGTGACCGCCGCCGGGATCACTCTCGGCATGGACGAGCTGT
ACAAGTCCGGACTCAGATCTCGAGCTCAAGCTTCGAATTCTGCAGTCGACGGTACCGCGGGCAGCGCTGC
CAACCTGCCGGCCATGGAGACCCCGTCCCAGCGGCGCGCCACCCGCAGCGGGGCGCAGGCCAGCTCCACT
CCGCTGTCGCCCACCCGCATCACCCGGCTGCAGGAGAAGGAGGACCTGCAGGAGCTCAATGATCGCTTGG
CGGTCTACATCGACCGTGTGCGCTCGCTGGAAACGGAGAACGCAGGGCTGCGCCTTCGCATCACCGAGTC
TGAAGAGGTGGTCAGCCGCGAGGTGTCCGGCATCAAGGCCGCCTACGAGGCCGAGCTCGGGGATGCCCGC
AAGACCCTTGACTCAGTAGCCAAGGAGCGCGCCCGCCTGCAGCTGGAGCTGAGCAAAGTGCGTGAGGAGT
TTAAGGAGCTGAAAGCGCGCAATACCAAGAAGGAGGGTGACCTGATAGCTGCTCAGGCTCGGCTGAAGGA
CCTGGAGGCTCTGCTGAACTCCAAGGAGGCCGCACTGAGCACTGCTCTCAGTGAGAAGCGCACGCTGGAG
GGCGAGCTGCATGATCTGCGGGGCCAGGTGGCCAAGCTTGAGGCAGCCCTAGGTGAGGCCAAGAAGCAAC
TTCAGGATGAGATGCTGCGGCGGGTGGATGCTGAGAACAGGCTGCAGACCATGAAGGAGGAACTGGACTT
CCAGAAGAACATCTACAGTGAGGAGCTGCGTGAGACCAAGCGCCGTCATGAGACCCGACTGGTGGAGATT
GACAATGGGAAGCAGCGTGAGTTTGAGAGCCGGCTGGCGGATGCGCTGCAGGAACTGCGGGCCCAGCATG
AGGACCAGGTGGAGCAGTATAAGAAGGAGCTGGAGAAGACTTATTCTGCCAAGCTGGACAATGCCAGGCA
GTCTGCTGAGAGGAACAGCAACCTGGTGGGGGCTGCCCACGAGGAGCTGCAGCAGTCGCGCATCCGCATC
GACAGCCTCTCTGCCCAGCTCAGCCAGCTCCAGAAGCAGCTGGCAGCCAAGGAGGCGAAGCTTCGAGACC
TGGAGGACTCACTGGCCCGTGAGCGGGACACCAGCCGGCGGCTGCTGGCGGAAAAGGAGCGGGAGATGGC
CGAGATGCGGGCAAGGATGCAGCAGCAGCTGGACGAGTACCAGGAGCTTCTGGACATCAAGCTGGCCCTG
GACATGGAGATCCACGCCTACCGCAAGCTCTTGGAGGGCGAGGAGGAGAGGCTACGCCTGTCCCCCAGCC
CTACCTCGCAGCGCAGCCGTGGCCGTGCTTCCTCTCACTCATCCCAGACACAGGGTGGGGGCAGCGTCAC
CAAAAAGCGCAAACTGGAGTCCACTGAGAGCCGCAGCAGCTTCTCACAGCACGCACGCACTAGCGGGCGC
GTGGCCGTGGAGGAGGTGGATGAGGAGGGCAAGTTTGTCCGGCTGCGCAACAAGTCCAATGAGGACCAGT
CCATGGGCAATTGGCAGATCAAGCGCCAGAATGGAGATGATCCCTTGCTGACTTACCGGTTCCCACCAAA
GTTCACCCTGAAGGCTGGGCAGGTGGTGACGATCTGGGCTGCAGGAGCTGGGGCCACCCACAGCCCCCCT
ACCGACCTGGTGTGGAAGGCACAGAACACCTGGGGCTGCGGGAACAGCCTGCGTACGGCTCTCATCAACT
CCACTGGGGAAGAAGTGGCCATGCGCAAGCTGGTGCGCTCAGTGACTGTGGTTGAGGACGACGAGGATGA
GGATGGAGATGACCTGCTCCATCACCACCACGGCTCCCACTGCAGCAGCTCGGGGGACCCCGCTGAGTAC
AACCTGCGCTCGCGCACCGTGCTGTGCGGGACCTGCGGGCAGCCTGCCGACAAGGCATCTGCCAGCGGCT
CAGGAGCCCAGGTGGGCGGACCCATCTCCTCTGGCTCTTCTGCCTCCAGTGTCACGGTCACTCGCAGCTA
CCGCAGTGTGGGGGGCAGTGGGGGTGGCAGCTTCGGGGACAATCTGGTCACCCGCTCCTACCTCCTGGGC
AACTCCAGCCCCCGAACCCAGAGCCCCCAGAACTGCAGCATCATGTAAGGATCCCGCCCCTCTCCCTCCC
CCCCCCCTAACGTTACTGGCCGAAGCCGCTTGGAATAAGGCCGGTGTGCGTTTGTCTATATGTTATTTTC
CACCATATTGCCGTCTTTTGGCAATGTGAGGGCCCGGAAACCTGGCCCTGTCTTCTTGACGAGCATTCCT
AGGGGTCTTTCCCCTCTCGCCAAAGGAATGCAAGGTCTGTTGAATGTCGTGAAGGAAGCAGTTCCTCTGG
AAGCTTCTTGAAGACAAACAACGTCTGTAGCGACCCTTTGCAGGCAGCGGAACCCCCCACCTGGCGACAG
GTGCCTCTGCGGCCAAAAGCCACGTGTATAAGATACACCTGCAAAGGCGGCACAACCCCAGTGCCACGTT
GTGAGTTGGATAGTTGTGGAAAGAGTCAAATGGCTCTCCTCAAGCGTATTCAACAAGGGGCTGAAGGATG
CCCAGAAGGTACCCCATTGTATGGGATCTGATCTGGGGCCTCGGTGCACATGCTTTACATGTGTTTAGTC
GAGGTTAAAAAAACGTCTAGGCCCCCCGAACCACGGGGACGTGGTTTTCCTTTGAAAAACACGATGATAA
GCTTGCCACAACCCGTACCAAAGATGGATAGATCCGGAAAGCCTGAACTCACCGCGACGTCTGTCGAGAA
GTTTCTGATCGAAAAGTTCGACAGCGTCTCCGACCTGATGCAGCTCTCGGAGGGCGAAGAATCTCGTGCT
TTCAGCTTCGATGTAGGAGGGCGTGGATATGTCCTGCGGGTAAATAGCTGCGCCGATGGTTTCTACAAAG
ATCGTTATGTTTATCGGCACTTTGCATCGGCCGCGCTCCCGATTCCGGAAGTGCTTGACATTGGGGAATT
CAGCGAGAGCCTGACCTATTGCATCTCCCGCCGTGCACAGGGTGTCACGTTGCAAGACCTGCCTGAAACC
GAACTGCCCGCTGTTCTGCAGCCGGTCGCGGAGGCCATGGATGCGATCGCTGCGGCCGATCTTAGCCAGA
CGAGCGGGTTCGGCCCATTCGGACCGCAAGGAATCGGTCAATACACTACATGGCGTGATTTCATATGCGC
GATTGCTGATCCCCATGTGTATCACTGGCAAACTGTGATGGACGACACCGTCAGTGCGTCCGTCGCGCAG
GCTCTCGATGAGCTGATGCTTTGGGCCGAGGACTGCCCCGAAGTCCGGCACCTCGTGCACGCGGATTTCG
GCTCCAACAATGTCCTGACGGACAATGGCCGCATAACAGCGGTCATTGACTGGAGCGAGGCGATGTTCGG
GGATTCCCAATACGAGGTCGCCAACATCTTCTTCTGGAGGCCGTGGTTGGCTTGTATGGAGCAGCAGACG
CGCTACTTCGAGCGGAGGCATCCGGAGCTTGCAGGATCGCCGCGGCTCCGGGCGTATATGCTCCGCATTG
GTCTTGACCAACTCTATCAGAGCTTGGTTGACGGCAATTTCGATGATGCAGCTTGGGCGCAGGGTCGATG
CGACGCAATCGTCCGATCCGGAGCCGGGACTGTCGGGCGTACACAAATCGCCCGCAGAAGCGCGGCCGTC
TGGACCGATGGCTGTGTAGAAGTACTCGCCGATAGTGGAAACCGACGCCCCAGCACTCGTCCGAGGGCAA
AGGAATAGACGCGTCTGGAACAATCAACCTCTGGATTACAAAATTTGTGAAAGATTGACTGGTATTCTTA
ACTATGTTGCTCCTTTTACGCTATGTGGATACGCTGCTTTAATGCCTTTGTATCATGCTATTGCTTCCCG
TATGGCTTTCATTTTCTCCTCCTTGTATAAATCCTGGTTGCTGTCTCTTTATGAGGAGTTGTGGCCCGTT
GTCAGGCAACGTGGCGTGGTGTGCACTGTGTTTGCTGACGCAACCCCCACTGGTTGGGGCATTGCCACCA
CCTGTCAGCTCCTTTCCGGGACTTTCGCTTTCCCCCTCCCTATTGCCACGGCGGAACTCATCGCCGCCTG
CCTTGCCCGCTGCTGGACAGGGGCTCGGCTGTTGGGCACTGACAATTCCGTGGTGTTGTCGGGGAAGCTG
ACGTCCTTTCCATGGCTGCTCGCCTGTGTTGCCACCTGGATTCTGCGCGGGACGTCCTTCTGCTACGTCC
CTTCGGCCCTCAATCCAGCGGACCTTCCTTCCCGCGGCCTGCTGCCGGCTCTGCGGCCTCTTCCGCGTCT
TCGCCTTCGCCCTCAGACGAGTCGGATCTCCCTTTGGGCCGCCTCCCCGCCTGGAATTAATTCTGCAGTC
GAGACCTAGAAAAACATGGAGCAATCACAAGTAGCAATACAGCAGCTACCAATGCTGATTGTGCCTGGCT
AGAAGCACAAGAGGAGGAGGAGGTGGGTTTTCCAGTCACACCTCAGGTACCTTTAAGACCAATGACTTAC
AAGGCAGCTGTAGATCTTAGCCACTTTTTAAAAGAAAAGAGGGGACTGGAAGGGCTAATTCACTCCCAAC
GAAGACAAGATATCCTTGATCTGTGGATCTACCACACACAAGGCTACTTCCCTGATTAGCAGAACTACAC
ACCAGGGCCAGGGGTCAGATATCCACTGACCTTTGGATGGTGCTACAAGCTAGTACCAGTTGAGCCAGAT
AAGGTAGAAGAGGCCAATAAAGGAGAGAACACCAGCTTGTTACACCCTGTGAGCCTGCATGGGATGGATG
ACCCGGAGAGAGAAGTGTTAGAGTGGAGGTTTGACAGCCGCCTAGCATTTCATCACGTGGCCCGAGAGCT
GCATCCGGAGTACTTCAAGAACTGCTGATATCGAGCTTGCTACAAGGGACTTTCCGCTGGGGACTTTCCA
GGGAGGCGTGGCCTGGGCGGGACTGGGGAGTGGCGAGCCCTCAGATCCTGCATATAAGCAGCTGCTTTTT
GCCTGTACTGGGTCTCTCTGGTTAGACCAGATCTGAGCCTGGGAGCTCTCTGGCTAACTAGGGAACCCAC
TGCTTAAGCCTCAATAAAGCTTGCCTTGAGTGCTTCAAGTAGTGTGTGCCCGTCTGTTGTGTGACTCTGG
TAACTAGAGATCCCTCAGACCCTTTTAGTCAGTGTGGAAAATCTCTAGCAGTAGTAGTTCATGTCATCTT
ATTATTCAGTATTTATAACTTGCAAAGAAATGAATATCAGAGAGTGAGAGGCCTTGACATTGCTAGCGTT
TACCGTCGACCTCTAGCTAGAGCTTGGCGTAATCATGGTCATAGCTGTTTCCTGTGTGAAATTGTTATCC
GCTCACAATTCCACACAACATACGAGCCGGAAGCATAAAGTGTAAAGCCTGGGGTGCCTAATGAGTGAGC
TAACTCACATTAATTGCGTTGCGCTCACTGCCCGCTTTCCAGTCGGGAAACCTGTCGTGCCAGCTGCATT
AATGAATCGGCCAACGCGCGGGGAGAGGCGGTTTGCGTATTGGGCGCTCTTCCGCTTCCTCGCTCACTGA
CTCGCTGCGCTCGGTCGTTCGGCTGCGGCGAGCGGTATCAGCTCACTCAAAGGCGGTAATACGGTTATCC
ACAGAATCAGGGGATAACGCAGGAAAGAACATGTGAGCAAAAGGCCAGCAAAAGGCCAGGAACCGTAAAA
AGGCCGCGTTGCTGGCGTTTTTCCATAGGCTCCGCCCCCCTGACGAGCATCACAAAAATCGACGCTCAAG
TCAGAGGTGGCGAAACCCGACAGGACTATAAAGATACCAGGCGTTTCCCCCTGGAAGCTCCCTCGTGCGC
TCTCCTGTTCCGACCCTGCCGCTTACCGGATACCTGTCCGCCTTTCTCCCTTCGGGAAGCGTGGCGCTTT
CTCATAGCTCACGCTGTAGGTATCTCAGTTCGGTGTAGGTCGTTCGCTCCAAGCTGGGCTGTGTGCACGA
ACCCCCCGTTCAGCCCGACCGCTGCGCCTTATCCGGTAACTATCGTCTTGAGTCCAACCCGGTAAGACAC
GACTTATCGCCACTGGCAGCAGCCACTGGTAACAGGATTAGCAGAGCGAGGTATGTAGGCGGTGCTACAG
AGTTCTTGAAGTGGTGGCCTAACTACGGCTACACTAGAAGAACAGTATTTGGTATCTGCGCTCTGCTGAA
GCCAGTTACCTTCGGAAAAAGAGTTGGTAGCTCTTGATCCGGCAAACAAACCACCGCTGGTAGCGGTGGT
TTTTTTGTTTGCAAGCAGCAGATTACGCGCAGAAAAAAAGGATCTCAAGAAGATCCTTTGATCTTTTCTA
CGGGGTCTGACGCTCAGTGGAACGAAAACTCACGTTAAGGGATTTTGGTCATGAGATTATCAAAAAGGAT
CTTCACCTAGATCCTTTTAAATTAAAAATGAAGTTTTAAATCAATCTAAAGTATATATGAGTAAACTTGG
TCTGACAGTTACCAATGCTTAATCAGTGAGGCACCTATCTCAGCGATCTGTCTATTTCGTTCATCCATAG
TTGCCTGACTCCCCGTCGTGTAGATAACTACGATACGGGAGGGCTTACCATCTGGCCCCAGTGCTGCAAT
GATACCGCGAGACCCACGCTCACCGGCTCCAGATTTATCAGCAATAAACCAGCCAGCCGGAAGGGCCGAG
CGCAGAAGTGGTCCTGCAACTTTATCCGCCTCCATCCAGTCTATTAATTGTTGCCGGGAAGCTAGAGTAA
GTAGTTCGCCAGTTAATAGTTTGCGCAACGTTGTTGCCATTGCTACAGGCATCGTGGTGTCACGCTCGTC
GTTTGGTATGGCTTCATTCAGCTCCGGTTCCCAACGATCAAGGCGAGTTACATGATCCCCCATGTTGTGC
AAAAAAGCGGTTAGCTCCTTCGGTCCTCCGATCGTTGTCAGAAGTAAGTTGGCCGCAGTGTTATCACTCA
TGGTTATGGCAGCACTGCATAATTCTCTTACTGTCATGCCATCCGTAAGATGCTTTTCTGTGACTGGTGA
GTACTCAACCAAGTCATTCTGAGAATAGTGTATGCGGCGACCGAGTTGCTCTTGCCCGGCGTCAATACGG
GATAATACCGCGCCACATAGCAGAACTTTAAAAGTGCTCATCATTGGAAAACGTTCTTCGGGGCGAAAAC
TCTCAAGGATCTTACCGCTGTTGAGATCCAGTTCGATGTAACCCACTCGTGCACCCAACTGATCTTCAGC
ATCTTTTACTTTCACCAGCGTTTCTGGGTGAGCAAAAACAGGAAGGCAAAATGCCGCAAAAAAGGGAATA
AGGGCGACACGGAAATGTTGAATACTCATACTCTTCCTTTTTCAATATTATTGAAGCATTTATCAGGGTT
ATTGTCTCATGAGCGGATACATATTTGAATGTATTTAGAAAAATAAACAAATAGGGGTTCCGCGCACATT
TCCCCGAAAAGTGCCACCTGACGTCGACGGATCGGGAGATCAACTTGTTTATTGCAGCTTATAATGGTTA
CAAATAAAGCAATAGCATCACAAATTTCACAAATAAAGCATTTTTTTCACTGCATTCTAGTTGTGGTTTG
TCCAAACTCATCAATGTATCTTATCATGTCTGGATCAACTGGATAACTCAAGCTAACCAAAATCATCCCA
AACTTCCCACCCCATACCCTATTACCACTGCCAATTACCTGTGGTTTCATTTACTCTAAACCTGTGATTC
CTCTGAATTATTTTCATTTTAAAGAAATTGTATTTGTTAAATATGTACTACAAACTTAGTAGTTGGAAGG
GCTAATTCACTCCCAAAGAAGACAAGATATCCTTGATCTGTGGATCTACCACACACAAGGCTACTTCCCT
GATTAGCAGAACTACACACCAGGGCCAGGGGTCAGATATCCACTGACCTTTGGATGGTGCTACAAGCTAG
TACCAGTTGAGCCAGATAAGGTAGAAGAGGCCAATAAAGGAGAGAACACCAGCTTGTTACACCCTGTGAG
CCTGCATGGGATGGATGACCCGGAGAGAGAAGTGTTAGAGTGGAGGTTTGACAGCCGCCTAGCATTTCAT
CACGTGGCCCGAGAGCTGCATCCGGAGTACTTCAAGAACTGCTGATATCGAGCTTGCTACAAGGGACTTT
CCGCTGGGGACTTTCCAGGGAGGCGTGGCCTGGGCGGGACTGGGGAGTGGCGAGCCCTCAGATCCTGCAT
ATAAGCAGCTGCTTTTTGCCTGTACTGGGTCTCTCTGGTTAGACCAGATCTGAGCCTGGGAGCTCTCTGG
CTAACTAGGGAACCCACTGCTTAAGCCTCAATAAAGCTTGCCTTGAGTGCTTCAAGTAGTGTGTGCCCGT
CTGTTGTGTGACTCTGGTAACTAGAGATCCCTCAGACCCTTTTAGTCAGTGTGGAAAATCTCTAGCAGTG
GCGCCCGAACAGGGACTTGAAAGCGAAAGGGAAACCAGAGGAGCTCTCTCGACGCAGGACTCGGCTTGCT
GAAGCGCGCACGGCAAGAGGCGAGGGGCGGCGACTGGTGAGTACGCCAAAAATTTTGACTAGCGGAGGCT
AGAAGGAGAGAGATGGGTGCGAGAGCGTCAGTATTAAGCGGGGGAGAATTAGATCGCGATGGGAAAAAAT
TCGGTTAAGGCCAGGGGGAAAGAAAAAATATAAATTAAAACATATAGTATGGGCAAGCAGGGAGCTAGAA
CGATTCGCAGTTAATCCTGGCCTGTTAGAAACATCAGAAGGCTGTAGACAAATACTGGGACAGCTACAAC
CATCCCTTCAGACAGGATCAGAAGAACTTAGATCATTATATAATACAGTAGCAACCCTCTATTGTGTGCA
TCAAAGGATAGAGATAAAAGACACCAAGGAAGCTTTAGACAAGATAGAGGAAGAGCAAAACAAAAGTAAG
ACCACCGCACAGCAAGCGGCCGGCCGCTGATCTTCAGACCTGGAGGAGGAGATATGAGGGACAATTGGAG
AAGTGAATTATATAAATATAAAGTAGTAAAAATTGAACCATTAGGAGTAGCACCCACCAAGGCAAAGAGA
AGAGTGGTGCAGAGAGAAAAAAGAGCAGTGGGAATAGGAGCTTTGTTCCTTGGGTTCTTGGGAGCAGCAG
GAAGCACTATGGGCGCAGCGTCAATGACGCTGACGGTACAGGCCAGACAATTATTGTCTGGTATAGTGCA
GCAGCAGAACAATTTGCTGAGGGCTATTGAGGCGCAACAGCATCTGTTGCAACTCACAGTCTGGGGCATC
AAGCAGCTCCAGGCAAGAATCCTGGCTGTGGAAAGATACCTAAAGGATCAACAGCTCCTGGGGATTTGGG
GTTGCTCTGGAAAACTCATTTGCACCACTGCTGTGCCTTGGAATGCTAGTTGGAGTAATAAATCTCTGGA
ACAGATTTGGAATCACACGACCTGGATGGAGTGGGACAGAGAAATTAACAATTACACAAGCTTAATACAC
TCCTTAATTGAAGAATCGCAAAACCAGCAAGAAAAGAATGAACAAGAATTATTGGAATTAGATAAATGGG
CAAGTTTGTGGAATTGGTTTAACATAACAAATTGGCTGTGGTATATAAAATTATTCATAATGATAGTAGG
AGGCTTGGTAGGTTTAAGAATAGTTTTTGCTGTACTTTCTATAGTGAATAGAGTTAGGCAGGGATATTCA
CCATTATCGTTTCAGACCCACCTCCCAACCCCGAGGGGACCCGACAGGCCCGAAGGAATAGAAGAAGAAG
GTGGAGAGAGAGACAGAGACAGATCCATTCGATTAGTGAACGGATCTCGACGGTATCGCCTTTAAAAGAA
AAGGGGGGATTGGGGGGTACAGTGCAGGGGAAAGAATAGTAGACATAATAGCAACAGACATACAAACTAA
AGAATTACAAAAACAAATTACAAAAATTCAAAATTTTCGGGTTTATTACAGGGACAGCAGAGATCCAGTT
TATCGATGAGTAATTCATACAAAAGGACTCGCCCCTGCCTTGGGGAATCCCAGGGACCGTCGTTAAACTC
CCACTAACGTAGAACCCAGAGATCGCTGCGTTCCCGCCCCCTCACCCGCCCGCTCTCGTCATCACTGAGG
TGGAGAAGAGCATG
